Addgene plasmid #149568: pBSV2G_Psyn-sgRNArodA
Purpose: rodA gRNA expression in B. burgdorferi
Depositing lab: Christine Jacobs-Wagner. Depositing organization: Stanford University. Publication: A CRISPR interference platform for selective downregulation of gene expression in Borrelia burgdorferi. Takacs CN, Scott M, Chang Y, Kloos ZA, Irnov I, Rosa PA, Liu J, Jacobs-Wagner C. Appl Environ Microbiol. 2020 Nov 30. pii: AEM.02519-20. doi: 10.1128/AEM.02519-20. PubMed 33257311.
Backbone
  Vector backbone: pBSV2G_2
  Backbone manufacturer: CJW lab
  Vector type: Bacterial Expression, CRISPR
Growth in bacteria
  Bacterial resistance: Gentamicin, 10 μg/mL
  Growth temperature: 30°C
  Growth strain: DH5alpha
  Copy number: High Copy
Gene/Insert
  Gene/Insert name: sgRNArodA
  gRNA/shRNA sequence: TTAATCTACCTAATATACCA
  Species: Synthetic
  Promoter: Psyn
  Cloning method: Restriction Enzyme; 5′ cloning site Unknown (unknown if destroyed); 3′ cloning site Unknown (unknown if destroyed)
  Sequencing primers: 5′ Unknown
Terms and licenses: Academic/Nonprofit Terms; Industry Terms: Not Available to Industry
How to cite: pBSV2G_Psyn-sgRNArodA was a gift from Christine Jacobs-Wagner (Addgene plasmid # 149568 ; http://n2t.net/addgene:149568 ; RRID:Addgene_149568)
