[The description below was written by a language model from this plasmid's Addgene catalogue record and pLannotate feature annotations shown in this document.]
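Description:
pBSV2G_Psyn-sgRNArodA is a guide RNA expression plasmid built for CRISPR interference in the Lyme disease spirochete Borrelia burgdorferi. It is based on the pBSV2G_2 backbone and is catalogued as a bacterial expression/CRISPR vector. In E. coli it is maintained as a high-copy plasmid through a ColE1/pUC-type origin and is selected with gentamicin through the aacC1 gentamicin acetyltransferase gene. A fragment matching B. burgdorferi hslU lies directly upstream of the resistance gene. It may carry Borrelia-derived sequence that drives the marker, but the record does not say so. The roughly 3.3 kb stretch after the origin is essentially unannotated. The elements that would support replication in Borrelia are not identified in the feature table, and the tiny 17-nt hit to a yeast ADH1 promoter in this region is almost certainly a spurious match.

The payload is a single synthetic sgRNA cassette. The promoter named Psyn in the record corresponds in the annotation to a J23119-type constitutive synthetic bacterial promoter. It is followed by a short gap that fits the 20-nt spacer targeting rodA, and then by the Streptococcus pyogenes Cas9 guide RNA scaffold. The cassette sits within remnants of a lac cloning region (CAP site, lac promoter and operator, and lacZα and lacI fragments), which appear to be leftover backbone sequence. No Cas9 or dCas9 gene is annotated, so the plasmid supplies only the guide and the nuclease-dead Cas9 partner must come from elsewhere. Its stated use is expressing a rodA-directed guide in B. burgdorferi, as part of a platform for selective downregulation of gene expression.
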