Features (pLannotate 1.2.2; 11 found; start..end, strand, type, name):
     83..104     +  protein_bind   CAP binding site: CAP binding activates transcription in the presence of cAMP. E. coli catabolite activator protein
    119..149     +  promoter       lac promoter: promoter for the E. coli lac operon
    157..173     +  protein_bind   lac operator: The lac repressor binds to the lac operator to inhibit transcription in E. coli. This inhibition can be relieved by adding lactose or isopropyl-β-D-thiogalactopyranoside (IPTG). lac repressor encoded by lacI
    233..267     +  promoter       J23119(SpeI) promoter: bacterial promoter (Registry of Standard Biological Parts BBa J23119) modified to end with an SpeI site
    289..364     +  misc_RNA       gRNA scaffold: guide RNA scaffold for the Streptococcus pyogenes CRISPR/Cas9 system
    406..560     +  CDS            lacZα (fragment): LacZα fragment of β-galactosidase; lacZ fragment
    579..953     +  CDS            hslU (fragment): HSLU_BORBU - Protein inferred from homology: Swiss-Prot protein existence level 3. ATPase subunit of a proteasome-like degradation complex; this subunit has chaperone activity. The binding of ATP and its subsequent hydrolysis by HslU are essential for unfolding of protein substrates subsequently hydrolyzed by HslV. HslU recognizes the N-terminal part of its protein substrates and unfolds these before they are guided to HslV for hydrolysis. From Borrelia burgdorferi (strain ATCC 35210 / B31 / CIP 102532 / DSM 4680).
    990..1523    +  CDS            GmR: gentamycin acetyltransferase; aacC1; confers resistance to gentamycin
   1626..2214    +  rep_origin     ori: high-copy-number ColE1/pMB1/pBR322/pUC origin of replication
   3180..3196    -  promoter       ADH1 promoter (fragment): S. cerevisiae ADH1; promoter for alcohol dehydrogenase 1
   5586..70      +  CDS            lacI (fragment) (across the origin): lac repressor; lacI; The lac repressor binds to the lac operator to inhibit transcription in E. coli. This inhibition can be relieved by adding lactose or isopropyl-β-D-thiogalactopyranoside (IPTG).
>Addgene plasmid #149568 | pBSV2G_Psyn-sgRNArodA | addgene full sequence | sequence record 311091 | Addgene NGS Result
TCCCCGCGCGTTGGCCGATTCATTAATGCAGCTGGCACGACAGGTTTCCCGACTGGAAAGCGGGCAGTGA
GCGCAACGCAATTAATGTGAGTTAGCTCACTCATTAGGCACCCCAGGCTTTACACTTTATGCTTCCGGCT
CGTATGTTGTGTGGAATTGTGAGCGGATAACAATTTCACACAGGAAACAGCTATGACATGATTACGAATT
CGAGCTCGAATTCTAAAGATCTTTGACAGCTAGCTCAGTCCTAGGTATAATACTAGTGTTAATCTACCTA
ATATACCAGTTTTAGAGCTAGAAATAGCAAGTTAAAATAAGGCTAGTCCGTTATCAACTTGAAAAAGTGG
CACCGAGTCGGTGCTTTTTTTGAAGCTTGGGCCCGAACAAAAACTCAAAGCTTGGCACTGGCCGTCGTTT
TACAACGTCGTGACTGGGAAAACCCTGGCGTTACCCAACTTAATCGCCTTGCAGCACATCCCCCTTTCGC
CAGCTGGCGTAATAGCGAAGAGGCCCGCACCGATCGCCCTTCCCAACAGTTGCGCAGCCTGAATGGCGAA
TGGCGCGGCCGCCCTAGGTTAATACCCGAGCTTCAAGGAAGATTTCCTATTAAGGTTGAACTTAAGAGCT
TAAGCATAGACGATTTGAAAAAAATTTTAAAACAAACAAAAAATTCTTTAATAAAACAATATGTTGCGAT
GTTTAAGGTTTATGATTTAGATTTAAAGTTTAGTGAGGAAGCTATAGATAGAATTGCAGAGCTTACTTTT
AATATGAATCTTGAGAGTGAAAATCTTGGTGCCAGAAGACTTCACGGTGTTATGGAAATAGTGCTTGCAG
ATCTTTTTTTTGAAGTGCCTGGCAGTAAGTTGAAAAAATTTGAAATAAACTTGGACTATGTTAATAAAAA
AATACAAATTAACGAACAAAAAGATTTGAATTATTATATAATTTAGTTAAAAGCAATTTTAAATGAGGGA
GGTTTCCATATGTTACGCAGCAGCAACGATGTTACGCAGCAGGGCAGTCGCCCTAAAACAAAGTTAGGTG
GCTCAAGTATGGGCATCATTCGCACATGTAGGCTCGGCCCTGACCAAGTCAAATCCATGCGGGCTGCTCT
TGATCTTTTCGGTCGTGAGTTCGGAGACGTAGCCACCTACTCCCAACATCAGCCGGACTCCGATTACCTC
GGGAACTTGCTCCGTAGTAAGACATTCATCGCGCTTGCTGCCTTCGACCAAGAAGCGGTTGTTGGCGCTC
TCGCGGCTTACGTTCTGCCCAAGTTTGAGCAGCCGCGTAGTGAGATCTATATCTATGATCTCGCAGTCTC
CGGCGAGCACCGGAGGCAGGGCATTGCCACCGCGCTCATCAATCTCCTCAAGCATGAGGCCAACGCGCTT
GGTGCTTATGTGATCTACGTGCAAGCAGATTACGGTGACGATCCCGCAGTGGCTCTCTATACAAAGTTGG
GCATACGGGAAGAAGTGATGCACTTTGATATCGACCCAAGTACCGCCACCTAACAATTCGTTCAAGCCGA
GATCGGCTTACGCGTCCAAAATCCCTTAACGTGAGTTTTCGTTCCACTGAGCGTCAGACCCCGTAGAAAA
GATCAAAGGATCTTCTTGAGATCCTTTTTTTCTGCGCGTAATCTGCTGCTTGCAAACAAAAAAACCACCG
CTACCAGCGGTGGTTTGTTTGCCGGATCAAGAGCTACCAACTCTTTTTCCGAAGGTAACTGGCTTCAGCA
GAGCGCAGATACCAAATACTGTTCTTCTAGTGTAGCCGTAGTTAGGCCACCACTTCAAGAACTCTGTAGC
ACCGCCTACATACCTCGCTCTGCTAATCCTGTTACCAGTGGCTGCTGCCAGTGGCGATAAGTCGTGTCTT
ACCGGGTTGGACTCAAGACGATAGTTACCGGATAAGGCGCAGCGGTCGGGCTGAACGGGGGGTTCGTGCA
CACAGCCCAGCTTGGAGCGAACGACCTACACCGAACTGAGATACCTACAGCGTGAGCTATGAGAAAGCGC
CACGCTTCCCGAAGGGAGAAAGGCGGACAGGTATCCGGTAAGCGGCAGGGTCGGAACAGGAGAGCGCACG
AGGGAGCTTCCAGGGGGAAACGCCTGGTATCTTTATAGTCCTGTCGGGTTTCGCCACCTCTGACTTGAGC
GTCGATTTTTGTGATGCTCGTCAGGGGGGCGGAGCCTATGGAAAAACGCCAGCAACGCGGCCTTTTTACG
GTTCCTGGCCTTTTGCTGGCCTTTTGCTCACATGTTCTTTCCTGCACTAGATCCCCGGCAAGTTCATCCT
TAGGGTTTTCATATCTCTTAAAAAGTCAATTTCTGCTTGATTAATTTCTTGTGGATTATTGTTTTTGCGG
TTTTTCATTTTTTATCTCCTTGAGTATTGAATTTTTTCTTATATATAAAATATAGCAAAAACTATTTTTG
CCAACTTTTTTACAAAAAATTTTTTATTAAAACACTTAGGGCTTTGCTAAATTCTCTTTTAAAAGAACTT
AGTAAAGCCCTATGGATTTAAGAACTGATTATACTTACGTAGTAAAAATACTACAGATATTAATAGTATA
GACCATATCAAAATCATAATCAATTTATATTTATCTAAAATTGTGGTCCATACAAAATACAAAAAAATTA
GGTTTTTCTAAATTCTATTTTAAAAGAACTTAGTAACACCTAATCTCTAAATTACTTACAAAATTCTAAA
ATTAGATTTTTAGTTCTTCATATTTCTTTAAAAGTTTTTTAAGAAAATCTTTTTGATTTTCAAAAATTTC
ATGCATCATAAAACTAGTAAATTTGGATTTTTTTTTGTAAAAATCATAACTTTCTTGGGTTTTAAGTTGA
AATCTTAATGGTTTTATTGGATTTTGCCTAGATTTTTTTAACGCCGGACTTTCTTTATCTTTTATAAAAT
TATAAGAATTTTTAATACCATTTTCTATTAAATAATCTTCTTTTATAAGCCCCTCTTGCAGTGCAGTTGC
TAATCTTAAATACTTATACGCTTGAGTTTTTGCTACATCAAAGTCTTTTATAAAATCAAGAAAAGTTTTA
TAACCATCAAATTTATAATATTGATTATCTTTTATTTCTTTTAAAATTTTAATATTTTCCACCCTGTGGA
ATATTTCTTTTTTGAAATTGTCATTTAACTTTTCCTTTAGTGTCTTGTAATAAGAAATTTTACTTTCATT
AATCATTAAATTTTGTTCAACATAAGTATCTATCTTTTTTGTTAAAACTTTAACAACACGTTTTTTTTCC
ATAAAAATTTTCCTTTATTTTTGCAACATTTTCCTTAATTGATATAATTGTTACTATTTTAGATTTTTTA
ATATCCACTTAAGAATTAATCCCTCACTAGAATATTTTTTATTATAGAATTCATATACATGTTTTTCTAA
ATCTATAAATTTATCAACAATTGCTTTATTATAGGGTGTATCTATCTTTTCTTTTCTTAATAATCGTCTC
ATATTCTTTAAATAACAACAAACACTGCCGGTTTTAAACCTAAATTCTATGTAATATATTTTTGAAAAAG
TATATACATTTTCAACCCCGTTTATTTCATACTTTACAAAAACATTATTTATTGGTTTTCTATAACCATA
GTAAATGCCTAAAAATTTGTCCCCGTCTTTCATAGGATATAGATAAAGTTTTTGAATCTCTGATTTATCT
AATAATTTTTCAAAAAAAATTATACACCGCTTTTGTTTGTTACTAACTACTCTATGCAATGCCTTTAATA
TTTTTGTGTGATATATATTTTTATCACCTTTTTTTTCTTTCAGCAGGAAGATACTTTCTTTTGGAAATTT
AATTTTTTGTTCATTTATTCTTGCAGCCTTAAGTCCGATTTTCATATTTAATCCTTATATAGCCTTTCTA
TTTAATTCTTTTAAACTCAATAAACTTTTTTGGTTTTTCATTAGTTCTAATAATTCGCAATAATATGTGC
AAAACACTTTATTGTATTCTATTTTCTTTTGGTTATTCAAATATTCTTTTATAATTGGCTTTAGAAGTTC
AATATTTACTTCTTTTTTTAGTTGTTCAATAAGGATATTGAAAATGTTTGTTTTTAAATCTTGATAATTT
TGTTGAGAATTTTCTTTTTTTCTTTCAATTGACTTCTCTAATTTACGCTTTATATTGTTTAAATCGCTAT
ATTTATGACTTTCAATAATAAAATGAGGCTTAAATTTGTAATTTTCGTATATTTTTTGGAAACTTGTTTC
TAATTGTTTAGAATTATATTCATTTTTTTCAAATTCTTTTTGAGTGTTGCATAGAATTTCCTTTAATTTT
TCTTGTTTTTCTTTCATACAAGATTTAGTAAAATGTATATTTTTATTTTTTAGTAATTTAATTTCTATTA
TTTTTATGATTTTAAGTATTTTGATTATATTATCTTTATCAATATTTAAATTGAATAAAATTGTAAGAAA
AATTGAAAGAATTTTTTTACATAAAAAGTTACATTTATTGAAGTAATTTCTTACTTGATACTTTTCTATT
TCATTAATCTTTCTTTCTTCTTTTATATTATTTTTATTATTTAAACACTCCTTTAAATCTACACTCCCAT
TTTTAGTAAATCTATCTTTAAGGCCCCTTGAAACTCTATTTTGAAATCTTAAATCTTTTTTTTCTTGAAA
GTATTTATAGATTTTTTGGTAACATTCTTTTTTTGAAAAATTAAGTTGATAGTATATTTCGGTCCCCAAA
TTTACCCCTAAGTGTTTGTGATAATTAGTTGTGACTTTAAATTCTTTTTCTAATTTGTAAAGGTAATTTT
GCAGTGTTTTTAGTTTAACGGGTGTTTGACTATTTCTTTTAAGGTTTTCATTAAAGTAATAGAGTATGTT
TTTTTGTGTGTATTTCTTATATGTTTTATTTATGTACGCTAGTGTTGAGATAAGGACTACTAATTTATAC
TGTAATTTATTGTAGCAAGTTGTGGTTTTACTGGTTTTGTTTATATTAGATAAGTTTTCCATTTATAGCT
CCTTGAATACCGGATTTTTTATCTATAAAGTATATATATCACAATTTTGATTTAAAAGTAAATTCTTTTT
TTAAAAATACAAAAATTTTTTATAAATTATATAGACCATGATATTGTATTAATACTAATTGATTTTAATT
TAAGGTTGAACTAAAATAAACATAGTTTTGTAGAAAATAATTTTTCATTATTTTGCTACTTGATATTGGA
TCGTAAAAATATTAGGGCTTTACAAAGTTCTTTTAAAAGAGAATTTAGTAAAGCCCTAAGTCTTTTAATA
AAAAATTTTTTGTAAAAAAGTTGGCAAAAATAGTTTTTGCTATATATTTATATATAAGAAAAAATTCAAT
ACTCAAGGAGATAAAAAATGGAAAACTTAAACAATAATCCACAAAAAATTAATCAAATAAATAAGCAAAC
TAATTTTATTGGTTTTGAAAATTTTATAGAACTTGATAATCAAGTTAATCAAACTAAAGAAAAAAGTAAA
TTAAGTAAGATAGGTAAGAAATTACCCGGAATAAGCAGTCAAGTCTAGTGCGGCCGCGCCCAATACGCAA
ACCGCCTC
